Addgene plasmid #160535: pTricHis-ILY-HB2lock-L340W
Purpose: Expression of inserted ILY variant
Depositing lab: Doryen Bubeck. Depositing organization: Imperial College London. Publication: Structural basis for tuning activity and membrane specificity of bacterial cytolysins. Shah NR, Voisin TB, Parsons ES, Boyd CM, Hoogenboom BW, Bubeck D. Nat Commun. 2020 Nov 16;11(1):5818. doi: 10.1038/s41467-020-19482-6. PubMed 33199689.
Backbone
  Vector backbone: pTricHisA
  Backbone manufacturer: ThermoFisher
  Vector type: Bacterial Expression
Growth in bacteria
  Bacterial resistance: Ampicillin, 100 μg/mL
  Growth temperature: 37°C
  Growth strain: DH5alpha
  Growth instructions: Depositor recommends using BL21 (DE3) for protein expression and purification.
  Copy number: High Copy
Gene/Insert
  Gene/Insert name: ILY-HB2lock-L340W
  Species: Streptococcus intermedius
  Insert size (bp): 1608
  Mutation: Y208C, D322C, L340W
  Tag / fusion protein: His-Tag (N terminal on backbone)
  Cloning method: Restriction Enzyme; 5′ cloning site Unknown (unknown if destroyed); 3′ cloning site Unknown (unknown if destroyed)
Terms and licenses: Academic/Nonprofit Terms; Industry Terms: Not Available to Industry
Depositor comments: ILY gene is codon optimized, and all native Cys removed, before additional mutations were added.
How to cite: pTricHis-ILY-HB2lock-L340W was a gift from Doryen Bubeck (Addgene plasmid # 160535 ; http://n2t.net/addgene:160535 ; RRID:Addgene_160535)
