[The description below was written by a language model from this plasmid's Addgene catalogue record and pLannotate feature annotations shown in this document.]
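Description:
pTricHis-ILY-HB2lock-L340W is a bacterial expression plasmid of 5,882 nt built on the commercial pTrcHis A-type backbone (recorded as pTricHisA). It produces an engineered variant of intermedilysin (ILY), the cholesterol-dependent cytolysin of Streptococcus intermedius. The plasmid replicates from a high-copy ColE1/pBR322-type origin, retains the pBR322 bom region, and is selected with ampicillin through the β-lactamase gene. It is maintained in a cloning strain, and the depositor suggests BL21(DE3) for protein production.

Expression is driven by the hybrid trc promoter with a downstream lac operator. A plasmid-borne lacI gene under the lacIq promoter keeps the promoter repressed until IPTG is added. An rrnG antiterminator, a ribosome-binding minicistron and the T7 gene 10 leader lie between the promoter and the coding sequence to improve transcription and translation. The rrnB T1 and T2 terminators close the unit. The backbone supplies an N-terminal polyhistidine tag, which the annotation tool picks up as a capTEV fragment. This is followed by the Xpress epitope with its enterokinase cleavage site, which allows affinity purification and tag removal.

The 1,608 bp insert is codon optimised and had all native cysteines removed before Y208C, D322C and L340W were introduced. The automated annotation labels it as the homologous pneumolysin (ply), reflecting family similarity rather than its true identity. The name "HB2lock", together with the paired cysteine substitutions, suggests an engineered disulphide that restrains a helical bundle, though the record does not spell this out. The cloning sites are not recorded. The construct is used to make recombinant ILY for structural and functional studies of cytolysin activity and membrane specificity.
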