Features (pLannotate 1.2.2; 20 found; start..end, strand, type, name):
    554..1414    -  CDS            AmpR: β-lactamase; bla; confers resistance to ampicillin, carbenicillin, and related antibiotics
   1415..1506    -  promoter       AmpR promoter: bla
   1525..1552    -  terminator     rrnB T2 terminator: transcription terminator T2 from the E. coli rrnB gene
   1644..1730    -  terminator     rrnB T1 terminator: Escherichia coli rrnB; transcription terminator T1 from the E. coli rrnB gene
   1732..1847    -  ncRNA          5S rRNA: Accession: RF00001 - 5S ribosomal RNA
   1958..3367    -  CDS            ply: TACY_STRP2 - Experimental evidence at protein level: Swiss-Prot protein existence level 1. A cholesterol-dependent toxin that causes cytolysis by forming pores in cholesterol-containing host membranes. After binding to target membranes, the protein undergoes a major conformation change, leading to its insertion in the host membrane and formation of an oligomeric pore complex. Cholesterol is required for binding to host membranes, membrane insertion and pore formation; cholesterol binding is mediated by a Thr-Leu pair in the C-terminus. Can be reversibly inactivated by oxidation. From Streptoco
   3461..3484    -  CDS            Xpress™ tag: Xpress™ epitope tag, including an enterokinase recognition and cleavage site
   3488..3520    -  CDS            T7 tag (gene 10 leader): leader peptide from bacteriophage T7 gene 10 promotes efficient translation in E. coli
   3521..3541    -  CDS            capTEV™ (fragment): composite tag for in vivo biotinylation, TEV protease cleavage, and 6xHis tagging
   3557..3583    -  CDS            minicistron: synthetic cistron containing a ribosome binding site (Shine-Dalgarno sequence), for enhancing the bacterial expression of a downstream cistron (Schoner, 1997) This first cistron should terminate 3 bp upstream of the ATG for the second cistron.
   3634..3703    -  misc_feature   rrnG antiterminator: antiterminator from the E. coli rrnG leader region (Berg et al., 1989)
   3720..3736    -  protein_bind   lac operator: The lac repressor binds to the lac operator to inhibit transcription in E. coli. This inhibition can be relieved by adding lactose or isopropyl-β-D-thiogalactopyranoside (IPTG). lac repressor encoded by lacI
   3744..3773    -  promoter       trc promoter: strong E. coli promoter; hybrid between the trp and lac UV5 promoters
   3849..3950    +  CDS            yciV (fragment): RNAAM_ECOLI - Also known as trpH From Escherichia coli (strain K12).
   3946..3963    -  promoter       tet promoter (fragment): E. coli promoter for tetracycline efflux protein gene
   4005..5087    -  CDS            lacI: lac repressor; lacI; The lac repressor binds to the lac operator to inhibit transcription in E. coli. This inhibition can be relieved by adding lactose or isopropyl-β-D-thiogalactopyranoside (IPTG).
   5088..5165    -  promoter       lacIq promoter: lacI (mutant); In the lacIq allele, a single base change in the promoter boosts expression of the lacI gene about 10-fold.
   5209..5249    +  CDS            rop (fragment): Rop protein, which maintains plasmids at low copy number; rop
   5351..5491    +  misc_feature   bom: basis of mobility region from pBR322
   5677..383     -  rep_origin     ori (across the origin): high-copy-number ColE1/pMB1/pBR322/pUC origin of replication
>Addgene plasmid #160535 | pTricHis-ILY-HB2lock-L340W | addgene full sequence | sequence record 322568 | Addgene NGS Result
GTAGGTATCTCAGTTCGGTGTAGGTCGTTCGCTCCAAGCTGGGCTGTGTGCACGAACCCCCCGTTCAGCC
CGACCGCTGCGCCTTATCCGGTAACTATCGTCTTGAGTCCAACCCGGTAAGACACGACTTATCGCCACTG
GCAGCAGCCACTGGTAACAGGATTAGCAGAGCGAGGTATGTAGGCGGTGCTACAGAGTTCTTGAAGTGGT
GGCCTAACTACGGCTACACTAGAAGGACAGTATTTGGTATCTGCGCTCTGCTGAAGCCAGTTACCTTCGG
AAAAAGAGTTGGTAGCTCTTGATCCGGCAAACAAACCACCGCTGGTAGCGGTGGTTTTTTTGTTTGCAAG
CAGCAGATTACGCGCAGAAAAAAAGGATCTCAAGAAGATCCTTTGATCTTTTCTACGGGGTCTGACGCTC
AGTGGAACGAAAACTCACGTTAAGGGATTTTGGTCATGAGATTATCAAAAAGGATCTTCACCTAGATCCT
TTTAAATTAAAAATGAAGTTTTAAATCAATCTAAAGTATATATGAGTAAACTTGGTCTGACAGTTACCAA
TGCTTAATCAGTGAGGCACCTATCTCAGCGATCTGTCTATTTCGTTCATCCATAGTTGCCTGACTCCCCG
TCGTGTAGATAACTACGATACGGGAGGGCTTACCATCTGGCCCCAGTGCTGCAATGATACCGCGAGACCC
ACGCTCACCGGCTCCAGATTTATCAGCAATAAACCAGCCAGCCGGAAGGGCCGAGCGCAGAAGTGGTCCT
GCAACTTTATCCGCCTCCATCCAGTCTATTAATTGTTGCCGGGAAGCTAGAGTAAGTAGTTCGCCAGTTA
ATAGTTTGCGCAACGTTGTTGCCATTGCTACAGGCATCGTGGTGTCACGCTCGTCGTTTGGTATGGCTTC
ATTCAGCTCCGGTTCCCAACGATCAAGGCGAGTTACATGATCCCCCATGTTGTGCAAAAAAGCGGTTAGC
TCCTTCGGTCCTCCGATCGTTGTCAGAAGTAAGTTGGCCGCAGTGTTATCACTCATGGTTATGGCAGCAC
TGCATAATTCTCTTACTGTCATGCCATCCGTAAGATGCTTTTCTGTGACTGGTGAGTACTCAACCAAGTC
ATTCTGAGAATAGTGTATGCGGCGACCGAGTTGCTCTTGCCCGGCGTCAACACGGGATAATACCGCGCCA
CATAGCAGAACTTTAAAAGTGCTCATCATTGGAAAACGTTCTTCGGGGCGAAAACTCTCAAGGATCTTAC
CGCTGTTGAGATCCAGTTCGATGTAACCCACTCGTGCACCCAACTGATCTTCAGCATCTTTTACTTTCAC
CAGCGTTTCTGGGTGAGCAAAAACAGGAAGGCAAAATGCCGCAAAAAAGGGAATAAGGGCGACACGGAAA
TGTTGAATACTCATACTCTTCCTTTTTCAATATTATTGAAGCATTTATCAGGGTTATTGTCTCATGAGCG
GATACATATTTGAATGTATTTAGAAAAATAAACAAAAGAGTTTGTAGAAACGCAAAAAGGCCATCCGTCA
GGATGGCCTTCTGCTTAATTTGATGCCTGGCAGTTTATGGCGGGCGTCCTGCCCGCCACCCTCCGGGCCG
TTGCTTCGCAACGTTCAAATCCGCTCCCGGCGGATTTGTCCTACTCAGGAGAGCGTTCACCGACAAACAA
CAGATAAAACGAAAGGCCCAGTCTTTCGACTGAGCCTTTCGTTTTATTTGATGCCTGGCAGTTCCCTACT
CTCGCATGGGGAGACCCCACACTACCATCGGCGCTACGGCGTTTCACTTCTGAGTTCGGCATGGGGTCAG
GTGGGACCACCGCGCTACTGCCGCCAGGCAAATTCTGTTTTATCAGACCGCTTCTGCGTTCTGATTTAAT
CTGTATCAGGCTGAAAATCTTCTCTCATCCGCCAAAACAGCCAAGCTTCGAATTCTTAGTCCGTGTTATC
TTTAACCACTTTATCTTCGAATTGCGGGTGCAGCGTGGTGCCCCAGGTAGAGATATTGCGCTGCGGCACC
AGCGGCAGATCGTTTTTGCTGTAAATCAGACGCCACGGTTCCCAAGCCAGACCGGTTGCGCCCAGGACTT
TAACGCGGATATTACGAACGTTACCCTTAAAGCGCAGCGTGGTGCTGTAATGGGCGCCACGATTATAACC
GTTGCCTGACCAGGAGCGACTACGAATGGTTTCATAACCGTCTGCATCGTGGCCCAGTTCTTCCCAGTAC
ACATAGAAGCGGGCGACAAACGCACCGTCATGGTTCAGGGTCAGAGCGCCATCTTTGTAAGACGTCACTT
TGGTTTCAATATAGTCCGTATTGTTCTGGATGGTTGCAATGCTATTATCTTTGACGAAGGACGTGGTATA
ACTGATCGGAACGGCCGGAGATTGCGCGCTAAAGTTCGAACCTTTCTGAATCAGGTCTTTCAGCGTATCG
ATATTACCGGTAATAACTTTGCTGGCTTCGCCCGGATTACCGCCCAGGACAACTGCCGTGATTTTGGTGT
TTTTCCAGATGTTTTCGTATTCCGTACCAGCTTTCAGTTTTGCGCCTTTCACGACGGCACAGATGGCCGC
CTGCACTTTGGTAGATTTGCTCGTGGTTTCAAATTTAACGTACATCGCGCGGCCATAGCTCACATTGGAC
ACATAGACCGGCGGGGTTTTGGAATTAACGCCACGGTTGATCAGGTCCGTCGGGGTAATACCACTGCCGA
ACAGCGCCGACGGGCTGTTCGGACTATCGACAGAAGCGGTGTAGTAAACTTGACGGAAGTTTGCGATGAA
AACCTGTTTTTCGCCTTTGTGAACCGATGAAAAGTCCACGTTCAGCGGAGCACCCACTTTGCTGAAATCG
GCGCCAAATTTCGCTTGCAGCTGGGACATACTTTGTGCAGAGATGCTTTCGCACTGCATGCGAGCCGGCA
CTGCATGGGTTTTACTGTAGTTCTGAATCCATTTTTCGACCAGATTGTTAACCGCCGTACGCACGGTCGA
ATTTGACGGGTTTTCGACCGTCAGATTCGATTCACCGTTTTTCAGGCCCGGCAGGTTCACTGAGATCGTG
GTTTTACCGCGATTGACCGGAATCAGGGTCGGCAGGTTTTCCAGCAGGCTTTGATCAGCTTTCAGCAGCG
CGCCCGGAAAAATACGGTCATCATTGGCGGAACTCACGCTCAGTTTCGAGGTCGCGTTGGAGATACTCTG
TTTTTTCTTTTCGATAACCACGTATTCGCCCGGACGGTGAAAGGCTTCACGAGAGCTATGATTTTTCAGT
TTTTCACCTTGATGGGTCAGGATGTTCAGTTTGTCGTACTGCAGGCCCCAAATATAATCGTTCAGCGCTT
TTTTAGCTGCTTCAGAATTGCTGTTTTCCGGTTTTTTCTCGGTTTTCTTTTCGGTCTGGGCCGCTTTCGG
TTTCGTCGGGGTTTCGGATCCCCATCGATCCTTATCGTCATCGTCGTACAGATCCCGACCCATTTGCTGT
CCACCAGTCATGCTAGCCATACCATGATGATGATGATGATGAGAACCCCCCATGGTTTATTCCTCCTTAT
TTAATCGATACATTAATATATACCTCTTTAATTTTTAATAATAAAGTTAATCGATAATTCCGGTCGAGTG
CCCACACAGATTGTCTGATAAATTGTTAAAGAGCAGTGCCGCTTCGCTTTTTCTCAGCGGCGCTGTTTCC
TGTGTGAAATTGTTATCCGCTCACAATTCCACACATTATACGAGCCGGATGATTAATTGTCAACAGCTCA
TTTCAGAATATTTGCCAGAACCGTTATGATGTCGGCGCAAAAAACATTATCCAGAACGGGAGTGCGCCTT
GAGCGACACGAATTATGCAGTGATTTACGACCTGCACAGCCATACCACAGCTTCCGATGGCTGCCTGACG
CCAGAAGCATTGGTGCACCGTGCAGTCGATGATAAGCTGTCAAACCAGATCAATTCGCGCTAACTTACAT
TAATTGCGTTGCGCTCACTGCCCGCTTTCCAGTCGGGAAACCTGTCGTGCCAGCTGCATTAATGAATCGG
CCAACGCGCGGGGAGAGGCGGTTTGCGTATTGGGCGCCAGGGTGGTTTTTCTTTTCACCAGTGAGACGGG
CAACAGCTGATTGCCCTTCACCGCCTGGCCCTGAGAGAGTTGCAGCAAGCGGTCCACGCTGGTTTGCCCC
AGCAGGCGAAAATCCTGTTTGATGGTGGTTAACGGCGGGATATAACATGAGCTGTCTTCGGTATCGTCGT
ATCCCACTACCGAGATATCCGCACCAACGCGCAGCCCGGACTCGGTAATGGCGCGCATTGCGCCCAGCGC
CATCTGATCGTTGGCAACCAGCATCGCAGTGGGAACGATGCCCTCATTCAGCATTTGCATGGTTTGTTGA
AAACCGGACATGGCACTCCAGTCGCCTTCCCGTTCCGCTATCGGCTGAATTTGATTGCGAGTGAGATATT
TATGCCAGCCAGCCAGACGCAGACGCGCCGAGACAGAACTTAATGGGCCCGCTAACAGCGCGATTTGCTG
GTGACCCAATGCGACCAGATGCTCCACGCCCAGTCGCGTACCGTCTTCATGGGAGAAAATAATACTGTTG
ATGGGTGTCTGGTCAGAGACATCAAGAAATAACGCCGGAACATTAGTGCAGGCAGCTTCCACAGCAATGG
CATCCTGGTCATCCAGCGGATAGTTAATGATCAGCCCACTGACGCGTTGCGCGAGAAGATTGTGCACCGC
CGCTTTACAGGCTTCGACGCCGCTTCGTTCTACCATCGACACCACCACGCTGGCACCCAGTTGATCGGCG
CGAGATTTAATCGCCGCGACAATTTGCGACGGCGCGTGCAGGGCCAGACTGGAGGTGGCAACGCCAATCA
GCAACGACTGTTTGCCCGCCAGTTGTTGTGCCACGCGGTTGGGAATGTAATTCAGCTCCGCCATCGCCGC
TTCCACTTTTTCCCGCGTTTTCGCAGAAACGTGGCTGGCCTGGTTCACCACGCGGGAAACGGTCTGATAA
GAGACACCGGCATACTCTGCGACATCGTATAACGTTACTGGTTTCACATTCACCACCCTGAATTGACTCT
CTTCCGGGCGCTATCATGCCATACCGCGAAAGGTTTTGCACCATTCGATGGTGTCAACGTAAATGCATGC
CGCTTCGCCTTCGCGCGCGAATTGATCTGCTGCCTCGCGCGTTTCGGTGATGACGGTGAAAACCTCTGAC
ACATGCAGCTCCCGGAGACGGTCACAGCTTGTCTGTAAGCGGATGCCGGGAGCAGACAAGCCCGTCAGGG
CGCGTCAGCGGGTGTTGGCGGGTGTCGGGGCGCAGCCATGACCCAGTCACGTAGCGATAGCGGAGTGTAT
ACTGGCTTAACTATGCGGCATCAGAGCAGATTGTACTGAGAGTGCACCATATGCGGTGTGAAATACCGCA
CAGATGCGTAAGGAGAAAATACCGCATCAGGCGCTCTTCCGCTTCCTCGCTCACTGACTCGCTGCGCTCG
GTCGTTCGGCTGCGGCGAGCGGTATCAGCTCACTCAAAGGCGGTAATACGGTTATCCACAGAATCAGGGG
ATAACGCAGGAAAGAACATGTGAGCAAAAGGCCAGCAAAAGGCCAGGAACCGTAAAAAGGCCGCGTTGCT
GGCGTTTTTCCATAGGCTCCGCCCCCCTGACGAGCATCACAAAAATCGACGCTCAAGTCAGAGGTGGCGA
AACCCGACAGGACTATAAAGATACCAGGCGTTTCCCCCTGGAAGCTCCCTCGTGCGCTCTCCTGTTCCGA
CCCTGCCGCTTACCGGATACCTGTCCGCCTTTCTCCCTTCGGGAAGCGTGGCGCTTTCTCATAGCTCACG
CT
